Addgene plasmid #195945: T1P/pUBQ10(mTurq->mScarlet)
Purpose: PhiC31 target with pUBQ10 switching from mTurq to mScarlet
Depositing lab: Jennifer Nemhauser. Depositing organization: University of Washington. Publication: An integrase toolbox to record gene-expression during plant development. Guiziou S, Maranas CJ, Chu JC, Nemhauser JL. Nat Commun. 2023 Apr 3;14(1):1844. doi: 10.1038/s41467-023-37607-5. PubMed 37012288.
Backbone
  Vector backbone: pGII-L1-Rep (Kan)
  Backbone size w/o insert (bp): 4708
  Vector type: Plant Expression
  Selectable markers: Kan for Arabidopsis
Growth in bacteria
  Bacterial resistance: Kanamycin, 50 μg/mL
  Growth temperature: 37°C
  Growth strain: DH5alpha
  Copy number: High Copy
Gene/Insert
  Gene/Insert name: tRBCS-mScarlet-attP_PhiC31-pUBQ10-attB_PhiC31-mTurq-tUBQ10
  Species: Synthetic
  Insert size (bp): 4936
  Cloning method: Restriction Enzyme; 5′ cloning site Unknown (unknown if destroyed)
Terms and licenses: Academic/Nonprofit Terms; Industry Terms: Not Available to Industry
How to cite: T1P/pUBQ10(mTurq->mScarlet) was a gift from Jennifer Nemhauser (Addgene plasmid # 195945 ; http://n2t.net/addgene:195945 ; RRID:Addgene_195945)
