[The description below was written by a language model from this plasmid's Addgene catalogue record and pLannotate feature annotations shown in this document.]
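Description:
T1P/pUBQ10(mTurq->mScarlet) is a plant expression binary vector built on the pGII-L1-Rep (Kan) backbone, a pGreenII-type design for Agrobacterium-mediated transformation of Arabidopsis. The backbone carries a high-copy ColE1/pUC-type origin for propagation in E. coli, the pSa origin used for replication in Agrobacterium, and a bacterial KanR gene (aph(3')-Ia) for kanamycin selection. Nopaline-type right and left border repeats delimit the transferred region. This region contains an nptII (neo) cassette driven by the NOS promoter and closed by the NOS terminator, which provides kanamycin selection of transformed plants. Remnants of a lacZα fragment and a T7 promoter from the cloning site are also annotated.

The synthetic insert, about 4.9 kb, is a PhiC31 integrase "target" that acts as a heritable reporter switch. The constitutive UBQ10 promoter sits between a PhiC31 attP site and an oppositely oriented attB site; the promoter itself is not annotated in the feature table but corresponds to the roughly 2 kb interval between the two sites. In the initial state the promoter faces the downstream mTurquoise coding sequence, which the insert name indicates is followed by a UBQ10 terminator (also not annotated). On the other side, mScarlet with the pea rbcS-E9 terminator lies in the reverse orientation and is not driven by the promoter. When PhiC31 integrase is expressed, recombination between the inverted attP and attB sites flips the promoter, switching expression from cyan mTurquoise to red mScarlet. Because this recombination is irreversible without additional factors, the colour change marks cells, and presumably their descendants, that have experienced integrase activity. The associated work used such targets to record gene expression events during plant development.
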