Features (pLannotate 1.2.2; 16 found; start..end, strand, type, name):
     82..106     +  misc_feature   RB T-DNA repeat: right border repeat from nopaline C58 T-DNA
    257..692     -  rep_origin     pSa ori: origin of replication from bacterial plasmid pSa
    697..798     -  CDS            TRA2_ECOLX (fragment): Protein predicted: Swiss-Prot protein existence level 4. Required for transposition of transposon Tn903. From Escherichia coli.
    983..1798    +  CDS            KanR: aminoglycoside phosphotransferase; aph(3')-Ia; confers resistance to kanamycin in bacteria or G418 (Geneticin®) in eukaryotes
   1899..2487    +  rep_origin     ori: high-copy-number ColE1/pMB1/pBR322/pUC origin of replication
   2554..2576    +  misc_feature   LB T-DNA repeat: left border repeat from nopaline C58 T-DNA (truncated)
   2600..2852    -  terminator     NOS terminator: nopaline synthase terminator and poly(A) signal
   2895..3686    -  CDS            neo: KKA2_KLEPN - Also known as kan, nptII. Experimental evidence at protein level: Swiss-Prot protein existence level 1. Resistance to kanamycin, neomycin, paromomycin, ribostamycin, butirosin and gentamicin B. From Klebsiella pneumoniae.
   3720..3899    -  promoter       NOS promoter: nopaline synthase promoter
   4009..4164    -  CDS            lacZα (fragment): LacZα fragment of β-galactosidase; lacZ fragment
   4172..4190    +  promoter       T7 promoter: promoter for bacteriophage T7 RNA polymerase
   4200..4841    -  terminator     E9 terminator: terminator and polyadenylation signal from the pea rbcS-E9 gene
   4850..5542    -  CDS            mScarlet: mScarlet is a basic (constitutively fluorescent) red fluorescent protein published in 2016, derived from synthetic construct. It has moderate acid sensitivity.
   5592..5644    +  protein_bind   phage φC31 attP (fragment): attachment site of phage φC31 phage φC31 integrase
   7681..7714    -  protein_bind   attB: minimal attB site for the φC31 integrase (Groth et al., 2000) phage φC31 integrase
   7774..8493    +  CDS            mTurquoise: enhanced monomeric variant of CFP (Goedhart et al., 2010) mammalian codon-optimized
>Addgene plasmid #195945 | T1P/pUBQ10(mTurq->mScarlet) | addgene full sequence | sequence record 386454 | Addgene NGS Result
AAGTAAATTGATGATCACAAGTGAAAGTGTATGTTGCTGCCACAGAATCAGGGGATAACGCAGGAAAGAA
CATGAAGGCCTTGACAGGATATATTGGCGGGTAAACTAAGTCGCTGTATGTGTTTGTTTGAGATCTAATT
CCGGGGATCGGAAATCCAGAAGCCCGAGAGGTTGCCGCCTTTCGGGCTTTTTCTTTTTCAAAAAAAAAAA
TTTATAAAACGATCTGTTGCGGCCGGCCGCCGGGTTGTGGGCAAAGGCGCTCGACGGTGGGCAACCGCTT
GCGGTTGTCCACGGGCGGAGCCGGTGCGCGTAGCGCATTGTCCACAAGCCAAGGGCGACCAATAATTGAT
ATATATATTCATAATTGAAAAGCTAATTGAACATACTACTTGCTGTAACTACTTGCCGGAGCGAGGGGTG
TTTGCAAGCTGTTGATCTGAAAGGGCTATTAGCGTTCTCACGTGCCTTTTTGATTAGCGATTTCACGTGA
CCTTATTAGCGATTTCACGTACTCCGATTAGCGATTTCACGTACCCTGATTAGCGATTTCACGTGGATAG
TTTTTGGAGCGGGCCGGAAAGCCCCGTGAATCAAGGCTTTGCGGGGCATTAGCGGTTTCACGTGGATAAC
TACCCTCTATCCACAGGCTTCCGGGGATAAAAAAGCCCGCTCGACGGCGGGCTGTTGGATGGGGATCGCC
TGAATCGCCCCATCATCCAGCCAGAAAGTGAGGGAGCCACGGTTGATGAGAGCTTTGTTGTAGGTGGACC
AGTTGGTGATTTTGAACTTTTGCTTTGCCACGGAACGGTCTGCGTTGTCGGGAAGATGCGTGATCTGATC
CTTCAACTCAGCAAAAGTTCGATTTATTCAACAAAGCCACGTTGTGGCTCAAAATCTCTGATGTTACATT
GCACAAGATAAAAATATATCATCATGAACAATAAAACTGTCTGCTTACATAAACAGTAATACAAGGGGTG
TTATGAGCCATATTCAACGGGAAACGTCTTGCTCAAGGCCGCGATTAAATTCCAACATGGATGCTGATTT
ATATGGGTATAAATGGGCTCGCGATAATGTCGGGCAATCAGGTGCGACAATCTACCGATTGTATGGGAAG
CCCGATGCGCCAGAGTTGTTTCTGAAACATGGCAAAGGTAGCGTTGCCAATGATGTTACAGATGAGATGG
TCAGACTAAACTGGCTGACGGAATTTATGCCTCTTCCGACCATCAAGCATTTTATCCGTACTCCTGATGA
TGCATGGTTACTCACCACTGCGATCCCAGGGAAAACAGCATTCCAGGTATTAGAAGAATATCCTGATTCA
GGTGAAAATATTGTTGATGCGCTGGCAGTGTTCCTGCGCCGGTTGCATTCGATTCCTGTTTGTAATTGTC
CTTTTAACAGCGATCGCGTATTTCGTCTCGCTCAGGCGCAATCACGAATGAATAACGGTTTGGTTGATGC
GAGTGATTTTGATGACGAGCGTAATGGCTGGCCTGTTGAACAAGTCTGGAAAGAAATGCATAAACTTTTG
CCATTCTCACCGGATTCAGTCGTCACTCATGGTGATTTCTCACTTGATAACCTTATTTTTGACGAGGGGA
AATTAATAGGTTGTATTGATGTTGGACGAGTCGGAATCGCAGACCGATACCAGGATCTTGCCATCCTATG
GAACTGCCTCGGTGAGTTTTCTCCTTCATTACAGAAACGGCTTTTTCAAAAATATGGTATTGATAATCCT
GATATGAATAAATTGCAGTTTCATTTGATGCTCGATGAGTTTTTCTAATCAGAATTGGTTAATTGGTTGT
AACCATGACCAAAATCCCTTAACGTGAGTTTTCGTTCCACTGAGCGTCAGACCCCGTAGAAAAGATCAAA
GGATCTTCTTGAGATCCTTTTTTTCTGCGCGTAATCTGCTGCTTGCAAACAAAAAAACCACCGCTACCAG
CGGTGGTTTGTTTGCCGGATCAAGAGCTACCAACTCTTTTTCCGAAGGTAACTGGCTTCAGCAGAGCGCA
GATACCAAATACTGTTCTTCTAGTGTAGCCGTAGTTAGGCCACCACTTCAAGAACTCTGTAGCACCGCCT
ACATACCTCGCTCTGCTAATCCTGTTACCAGTGGCTGCTGCCAGTGGCGATAAGTCGTGTCTTACCGGGT
TGGACTCAAGACGATAGTTACCGGATAAGGCGCAGCGGTCGGGCTGAACGGGGGGTTCGTGCACACAGCC
CAGCTTGGAGCGAACGACCTACACCGAACTGAGATACCTACAGCGTGAGCTATGAGAAAGCGCCACGCTT
CCCGAAGGGAGAAAGGCGGACAGGTATCCGGTAAGCGGCAGGGTCGGAACAGGAGAGCGCACGAGGGAGC
TTCCAGGGGGAAACGCCTGGTATCTTTATAGTCCTGTCGGGTTTCGCCACCTCTGACTTGAGCGTCGATT
TTTGTGATGCTCGTCAGGGGGGCGGAGCCTATGGAAAAACGCCAGCAACGCGGCCTTTTTACGGTTCCTG
GCCTTTTGCTGGCCTTTTGCTCACATGAGATCTTGGCAGGATATATTGTGGTGTAACGTTATCAGCTTGC
ATGCCGGTCGATCTAGTAACATAGATGACACCGCGCGCGATAATTTATCCTAGTTTGCGCGCTATATTTT
GTTTTCTATCGCGTATTAAATGTATAATTGCGGGACTCTAATCATAAAAACCCATCTCATAAATAACGTC
ATGCATTACATGTTAATTATTACATGCTTAACGTAATTCAACAGAAATTATATGATAATCATCGCAAGAC
CGGCAACAGGATTCAATCTTAAGAAACTTTATTGCCAAATGTTTGAACGATCTGCTTGACTCTAGCTAGA
GTCCGAACCCCAGAGTCCCGCTCAGAAGAACTCGTCAAGAAGGCGATAGAAGGCGATGCGCTGCGAATCG
GGAGCGGCGATACCGTAAAGCACGAGGAAGCGGTCAGCCCATTCGCCGCCAAGCTCTTCAGCAATATCAC
GGGTAGCCAACGCTATGTCCTGATAGCGGTCCGCCACACCCAGCCGGCCACAGTCGATGAATCCAGAAAA
GCGGCCATTTTCCACCATGATATTCGGCAAGCAGGCATCGCCGTGGGTCACGACGAGATCCTCGCCGTCG
GGCATCCGCGCCTTGAGCCTGGCGAACAGTTCGGCTGGCGCGAGCCCCTGATGCTCTTCGTCCAGATCAT
CCTGATCGACAAGACCGGCTTCCATCCGAGTACGTGCTCGCTCGATGCGATGTTTCGCTTGGTGGTCGAA
TGGGCAGGTAGCCGGATCAAGCGTATGCAGCCGCCGCATTGCATCAGCCATGATGGATACTTTCTCGGCA
GGAGCAAGGTGAGATGACAGGAGATCCTGCCCCGGCACTTCGCCCAATAGCAGCCAGTCCCTTCCCGCTT
CAGTGACAACGTCGAGCACAGCTGCGCAAGGAACGCCCGTCGTGGCCAGCCACGATAGCCGCGCTGCCTC
GTCTTGGAGTTCATTCAGGGCACCGGACAGGTCGGTCTTGACAAAAAGAACCGGGCGCCCCTGCGCTGAC
AGCCGGAACACGGCGGCATCAGAGCAGCCGATTGTCTGTTGTGCCCAGTCATAGCCGAATAGCCTCTCCA
CCCAAGCGGCCGGAGAACCTGCGTGCAATCCATCTTGTTCAATCATGCCTCGATCGAGTTGAGAGTGAAT
ATGAGACTCTAATTGGATACCGAGGGGAATTTATGGAACGTCAGTGGAGCATTTTTGACAAGAAATATTT
GCTAGCTGATAGTGACCTTAGGCGACTTTTGAACGCGCAATAATGGTTTCTGACGTATGTGCTTAGCTCA
TTAAACTCCAGAAACCCGCGGCTCAGTGGCTCCTTCAACGTTGCGGTTCTGTCAGTTCCAAACGTAAAAC
GGCTTGTCCCGCGTCATCGGCGGGGGTCATAACGTGACTCCCTTAATTCTCCGCTCATGATCGATAACAT
TAACGCTTACAATTTCCATTCGCCATTCAGGCTGCGCAACTGTTGGGAAGGGCGATCGGTGCGGGCCTCT
TCGCTATTACGCCAGCTGGCGAAAGGGGGATGTGCTGCAAGGCGATTAAGTTGGGTAACGCCAGGGTTTT
CCCAGTCACGACGTTGTAAAACGACGGCCAGTGAGCGCGCGTAATACGACTCACTATAGGGCGGAGCGAT
TGATGCATGTTGTCAATCAATTGGCAAGTCATAAAATGCATTAAAAAATATTTTCATACTCAACTACAAA
TCCATGAGTATAACTATAATTATAAAGCAATGATTAGAATCTGACAAGGATTCTGGAAAATTACATAAAG
GAAAGTTCATAAATGTCTAAAACACAAGAGGACATACTTGTATTCAGTAACATTTGCAGCTTTTCTAGGT
CTGAAAATATATTTGTTGCCTAGTGAATAAGCATAATGGTACAACTACAAGTGTTTTACTCCTCATATTA
ACTTCGGTCATTAGAGGCCACGATTTGACACATTTTTACTCAAAACAAAATGTTTGCATATCTCTTATAT
TTTCAAATTCAACACACAACAAATAAGAGAAAAAACAAATAATATTAATTTGAGAATGAACAAAAGGACC
ATATCATTCATTAACTCTTCTCCATCCATTTCCATTTCACAGTTCGATAGCGAAAACCGAATAAAAAACA
CAGTAAATTACAAGCACAACAAATGGTACAAGAAAAACATGTTTCCCAATGCCATAATACTCGAACTCAG
TAGGATTCTGGTGTGTGCGCAATGAAACTGATGCATTGAACTTGACGAACGTTGTCGAAACCGATGATAC
GAACGAAAGCTCAAGCTTACTTGTACAGCTCGTCCATGCCGCCGGTGGAGTGGCGGCCCTCGGAGCGTTC
GTACTGTTCCACCACGGTGTAGTCCTCGTTGTGGGAGGTGATGTCCAACTTGCGGTCGACGTTGTAGGCG
CCGGGCATCTGCACGGGCTTCTTGGCCTTGTAGGTGGTCTTGAAGTCCGCCAGGTAGCGGCCGCCGTCCT
TCAGGCGCAGGGCCATCTTAATGTCGCCCTTCAGCACGCCGTCCTCGGGGTACAACCGCTCGGTGGACGC
TTCCCAGCCCATTGTCTTCTTCTGCATTACGGGGCCGTCAGGAGGGAAGTTGGTGCCGCGGAGCTTCACC
TTGTAGATCAGGGTGCCGTCCTCCAGGGAGGTGTCCTGGGTCACGGTCACGGCGCCGCCGTCCTCGAAGT
TCATCACGCGCTCCCACTTGAAGCCCTCGGGGAAGGACTGCTTATAGTAGTCGGGGATGTCGGCGGGGTG
CTTGGTGAAGGCCCTGGAGCCGTACATGAACTGAGGGGACAGGATGTCCCAGGAGAAGGGCAGGGGGCCA
CCCTTGGTCACCTTCAGCTTGGCGGTCTGGGTGCCCTCGTAGGGGCGGCCCTCGCCCTCGCCCTCGATCT
CGAACTCGTGGCCGTTCATGGAGCCCTCCATGTGCACCTTGAACCGCATGAACTCCTTGATCACTGCCTC
GCCCTTGCTCACACCACTACCACTTCCGACTTTCCTCTTCTTCTTTGGCATTGTTTACTATAGTAGTGCC
CCAACTGGGGTAACCTTTGAGTTCTCTCAGTTGGGGGCGTAGGGCTCAACAACAAACTTTCCATTCACCC
ATTTATGGATACACAGTCTAGCTCAACAGAGCTTTTAACCCAAATTGGTACAATAGAATACAACTTTAGA
TCATAATTCTCAAAAGAAAGAGATTCCTTAGCTATTCTATCTGCCACTCCATTTCCTTCTCGGCTTGTAT
GCACAAGCATAAAATCCTCAAACTTGCTAAGTAGATACTTTATGTCTTGGATAATTGGATTGAGACTTGA
CAAGCATAACTTTCATGTAACCAAAGACACAAGTTGCTGAGAATCCACCTCAAAAATGATCTTCCTATAA
TTGAATCGGGATAATGACAGCACAGCCCATCTAAGAGCCTCCACTTCTACTTCCAGCACGCTTCTTACTT
TTACCACAGCTCTTGCACCTAACCATAACACCTTCCCTGTATGATCGCGAAGCACCCACCCTAAGCCACA
TTTTAATCCTTCTGTTGGCCATGCCCCATCAAAGTTGCACTTAACCCAAGATTGTGGTGGAGCTTCCCAT
GTTTCTCGTCTGTCCCGACGGTGTTGTGGTTGGTGCTTTCCTTACATTCTGAGCCTCTTTCCTTCTAATC
CACTCATCTGCATCTTCTTGTGTCCTTACTAATACCTCATTGGTTCCAAATTCCCTCCCTTTAAGCACCA
GCTCGTTTCTGTTCTTCCACAGCCTCCCAAGTATCCAAGGGACTAAAGCCTCCACATTCTTCAGATCAGG
ATATTCTTGTTTAAGATGTTGAACTCTATGGAGGTTTGTATGAACTGATGATCTAGGACCGGATAAGTTC
CCTTCTTCATAGCGAACTTATTCAAAGAATGTTTTGTGTATCATTCTTGTTACATTGTTATTAATGAAAA
AATATTATTGGTCATTGGACTGAACACGAGTGTTAAATATGGACCAGGCCCCAAATAAGATCCATTGATA
TATGAATTAAATAACAAGAATAAATCGAGTCACCAAACCACTTGCCTTTTTTAACGAGACTTGTTCACCA
ACTTGATACAAAAGTCATTATCCTATGCAAATCAATAATCATACAAAAATATCCAATAACACTAAAAAAT
TAAAAGAAATGGATAATTTCACAATATGTTATACGATAAAGAAGTTACTTTTCCAAGAAATTCACTGATT
TTATAAGCCCACTTGCATTAGATAAATGGCAAAAAAAAACAAAAAGGAAAAGAAATAAAGCACGAAGAAT
TCTAGAAAATACGAAATACGCTTCAATGCAGTGGGACCCACGGTTCAATTATTGCCAATTTTCAGCTCCA
CCGTATATTTAAAAAATAAAACGATAATGCTAAAAAAATATAAATCGTAACGATCGTTAAATCTCAACGG
CTGGATCTTATGACGACCGTTAGAAATTGTGGTTGTCGACGAGTCAGTAATAAACGGCGTCAAAGTGGTT
GCAGCCGGCACACACGAGTCGTGTTTATCAACTCAAAGCACAAATACTTTTCCTCAACCTAAAAATAAGG
CAATTAGCCAAAAACAACTTTGCGTGTAAACAACGCTCAATACACGTGTCATTTTATTATTAGCTATTGC
TTCACCGCCTTAGCTTTCTCGTGACCTAGTCGTCCTCGTCTTTTCTTCTTCTTCTTCTATAAAACAATAC
CCAAAGAGCTCTTCTTCTTCACAATTCAGATTTCAATTTCTCAAAATCTTAAAAACTTTCTCTCAATTCT
CTCTACCGTGATCAAGGTAAATTTCTGTGTTCCTTATTCTCTCAAAATCTTCGATTTTGTTTTCGTTCGA
TCCCAATTTCGTATATGTTCTTTGGTTTAGATTCTGTTAATCTTAGATCGAAGACGATTTTCTGGGTTTG
ATCGTTAGATATCATCTTAATTCTCGATTAGGGTTTCATAGATATCATCCGATTTGTTCAAATAATTTGA
GTTTTGTCGAATAATTACTCTTCGATTTGTGATTTCTATCTAGATCTGGTGTTAGTTTCTAGTTTGTGCG
ATCGAATTTGTCGATTAATCTGAGTTTTTCTGATTAACAGAGGTGGAGTACGCGCCCGGGGAGCCCAAGG
GCACGCCCTGGCACCCGCACCGCGGACCTAAACAATGCCAAAGAAGAAGAGGAAAGTCGGAAGTGGTAGT
GGTATGGTGAGCAAGGGCGAGGAGCTGTTCACCGGGGTGGTGCCCATCCTGGTCGAGCTGGACGGCGACG
TAAACGGCCACAAGTTCAGCGTGTCCGGCGAGGGCGAGGGCGATGCCACCTACGGCAAGCTGACCCTGAA
GTTCATCTGCACCACCGGCAAGCTGCCCGTGCCCTGGCCCACCCTCGTGACCACCCTGTCCTGGGGCGTG
CAGTGCTTCGCCCGCTACCCCGACCACATGAAGCAGCACGACTTCTTCAAGTCCGCCATGCCCGAAGGCT
ACGTCCAGGAGCGCACCATCTTCTTCAAGGACGACGGCAACTACAAGACCCGCGCCGAGGTGAAGTTCGA
GGGCGACACCCTGGTGAACCGCATCGAGCTGAAGGGCATCGACTTCAAGGAGGACGGCAACATCCTGGGG
CACAAGCTGGAGTACAACTACATCAGCGACAACGTCTATATCACCGCCGACAAGCAGAAGAACGGCATCA
AGGCCAACTTCAAGATCCGCCACAACATCGAGGACGGCGGCGTGCAGCTCGCCGACCACTACCAGCAGAA
CACCCCCATCGGCGACGGCCCCGTGCTGCTGCCCGACAACCACTACCTGAGCACCCAGTCCAAGCTGAGC
AAAGACCCCAACGAGAAGCGCGATCACATGGTCCTGCTGGAGTTCGTGACCGCCGCCGGGATCACTCTCG
GCATGGACGAGCTGTACAAGTAATAAATCTCGTCTCTGTTATGCTTAAGAAGTTCAATGTTTCGTTTCAT
GTAAAACTTTGGTGGTTTGTGTTTTGGGGCCTTGTATAATCCCTGATGAATAAGTGTTCTACTATGTTTC
CGTTCCTGTTATCTCTTTCTTTCTAATGACAAGTCGAACTTCTTCTTTATCATCGCTTCGTTTTTATTAT
CTGTGCTTCTTTTGTTTAATACGCCTGCAAAGTGACTCGACTCTGTTTAGTGCAGTTCTGCGAAACTTGT
AAATAGTCCAATTGTTGGCCTCTAGTAATAGATGTAGCGAAAGTGTTGAGCTGTTGGGTTCTAAGGATGG
CTTGAACATGTTAATCTTTTAGGTTCTGAGTATGATGAACATTCGTTGTTGCTAAGAAATGCCTGTAATG
TCCCACAAATGTAGAAAATGGTTCGTACCTTTGTCCAAGCATTGATATGTCTGATGAGAGGAAACTGCAA
GATACTGAGCTTGGTTTAACGAAGGAGAGGCAGTTTCTTCCTTCCAAAGCATTTCATTTGACAATGCCTT
GATCATCTTAAGTAGAGTTTCTGTTGTGGAAAGTTTGAAACTTTGAAGAAACGACTCTC
